>Addgene plasmid #122260 | pD2-dcas9-J23101-GFP | addgene full sequence | sequence record 240457 | Addgene NGS Result
CCCGGAAAGACATGCAAAAGCACCACTGGCAGCAGCCACTGGTAATTGATTTAGAGGAGTTAGTCTTGAA
GTCATGCGCCGGTTAAGGCTAAACTGAAAGGACAAGTTTTGGTGACTGCGCTCCTCCAAGCCAGTTACCT
CGGTTCAAAGAGTTGGTAGCTCAGAGAACCTTCGAAAAACCGCCCTGCAAGGCGGTTTTTTCGTTTTCAG
AGCAAGAGATTACGCGCAGACCAAAACGATCTCAAGAAGATCATCTTATTAATCAGATAAAATATTTCTA
GATTTCAGTGTTTACAGCTAGCTCAGTCCTAGGGAAGGTGCGAACAAGTCCCTGATATGAGATCATGTTT
GTCATCTGGAGCCATAGAACAGGGTTCATC
[978 nt withheld, positions 381-1358]
TAAAAACTGGGGATAACGCCTTAAATGGCGAAGAAACGGTCTAAATAGGCTGATTCAAGGCATTTACGGG
AGAAAAAATCGGCTCAAACATGAAGAAATGAAATGACTGAGTCAGCCGAGAAGAATTTCCCCGCTTATTC
GCACCTTCCCTAGGTATTATGCTAGCTGTCTAGAGAAAGAGGAGAAATACTAGATGCGTAAAGGAGAAGA
ACTTTTCACTGGAGTTGTCCCAATTCTTGTTGAATTAGATGGTGATGTTAATGGGCACAAATTTTCTGTC
AGTGGAGAGGGTGAAGGTGATGCAACATACGGAAAACTTACCCTTAAATTTATTTGCACTACTGGAAAAC
TACCTGTTCCATGGCCAACACTTGTCACTACTTTCGGTTATGGTGTTCAATGCTTTGCGAGATACCCAGA
TCATATGAAACAGCATGACTTTTTCAAGAGTGCCATGCCCGAAGGTTATGTACAGGAAAGAACTATATTT
TTCAAAGATGACGGGAACTACAAGACACGTGCTGAAGTCAAGTTTGAAGGTGATACCCTTGTTAATAGAA
TCGAGTTAAAAGGTATTGATTTTAAAGAAGATGGAAACATTCTTGGACACAAATTGGAATACAACTATAA
CTCACACAATGTATACATCATGGCAGACAAACAAAAGAATGGAATCAAAGTTAACTTCAAAATTAGACAC
AACATTGAAGATGGAAGCGTTCAACTAGCAGACCATTATCAACAAAATACTCCAATTGGCGATGGCCCTG
TCCTTTTACCAGACAACCATTACCTGTCCACACAATCTGCCCTTTCGAAAGATCCCAACGAAAAGAGAGA
CCACATGGTCCTTCTTGAGTTTGTAACAGCTGCTGGGATTACACATGGCATGGATGAACTATACAAATAA
TAAAGGATCCAAACTCGAGTAAGGATCTCCAGGCATCAAATAAAACGAAAGGCTCAGTCGAAAGACTGGG
CCTTTCGTTTTATCTGTTGTTTGTCGGTGAACGCTCTCTACTAGAGTCACACTGGCTCACCTTCGGGTGG
GCCTTTCTGCGTTTATACCTAGGGATATATTAGTGCAATTTATCTCTTCAAATGTAGCACCTGAAGTCAG
CCCCATACGATATAAGTTGTTACTAGTGCTTGGATTCTCACCAATAAAAAACGCCCGGCGGCAACCGAGC
GTTCTGAACAAATCCAGATGGAGTTCTGAGGTCATTACTGGATCTATCAACAGGAGTCCAAGCGAGCTCG
ATATCAAATTACGCCCCGCCCTGCCACTCATCGCAGTACTGTTGTAATTCATTAAGCATTCTGCCGACAT
GGAAGCCATCACAAACGGCATGATGAACCTGAATCGCCAGCGGCATCAGCACCTTGTCGCCTTGCGTATA
ATATTTGCCCATGGTGAAAACGGGGGCGAAGAAGTTGTCCATATTGGCCACGTTTAAATCAAAACTGGTG
AAACTCACCCAGGGATTGGCTGAGACGAAAAACATATTCTCAATAAACCCTTTAGGGAAATAGGCCAGGT
TTTCACCGTAACACGCCACATCTTGCGAATATATGTGTAGAAACTGCCGGAAATCGTCGTGGTATTCACT
CCAGAGCGATGAAAACGTTTCAGTTTGCTCATGGAAAACGGTGTAACAAGGGTGAACACTATCCCATATC
ACCAGCTCACCGTCTTTCATTGCCATACGAAATTCCGGATGAGCATTCATCAGGCGGGCAAGAATGTGAA
TAAAGGCCGGATAAAACTTGTGCTTATTTTTCTTTACGGTCTTTAAAAAGGCCGTAATATCCAGCTGAAC
GGTCTGGTTATAGGTACATTGAGCAACTGACTGAAATGCCTCAAAATGTTCTTTACGATGCCATTGGGAT
ATATCAACGGTGGTATATCCAGTGATTTTTTTCTCCATTTTAGCTTCCTTAGCTCCTGAAAATCTCGATA
ACTCAAAAAATACGCCCGGTAGTGATCTTATTTCATTATGGTGAAAGTTGGAACCTCTTACGTGCCGATC
AACGTCTCATTTTCGCCAGATATCGACGTCTTAAGACCCACTTTCACATTTAAGTTGTTTTTCTAATCCG
CATATGATCAATTCAAGGCCGAATAAGAAGGCTGGCTCTGCACCTTGGTGATCAAATAATTCGATAGCTT
GTCGTAATAATGGCGGCATACTATCAGTAGTAGGTGTTTCCCTTTCTTCTTTAGCGACTTGATGCTCTTG
ATCTTCCAATACGCAACCTAAAGTAAAATGCCCCACAGCGCTGAGATTTTGGGCTCGTCGGGGATTCGCC
GGGTGCTGCAAAACCATCTACGCTCAGGACTGGGCGAGATGAAAAACTCGCTGAAGAATTCAAAAGATCT
AAAGAGGAGAAAGGATCTATGGATAAGAAATACTCAATAGGCTTAGCTATCGGCACAAATAGCGTCGGAT
GGGCGGTGATCACTGATGAATATAAGGTTCCGTCTAAAAAGTTCAAGGTTCTGGGAAATACAGACCGCCA
CAGTATCAAAAAAAATCTTATAGGGGCTCTTTTATTTGACAGTGGAGAGACAGCGGAAGCGACTCGTCTC
AAACGGACAGCTCGTAGAAGGTATACACGTCGGAAGAATCGTATTTGTTATCTACAGGAGATTTTTTCAA
ATGAGATGGCGAAAGTAGATGATAGTTTCTTTCATCGACTTGAAGAGTCTTTTTTGGTGGAAGAAGACAA
GAAGCATGAACGTCATCCTATTTTTGGAAATATAGTAGATGAAGTTGCTTATCATGAGAAATATCCAACT
ATCTATCATCTGCGAAAAAAATTGGTAGATTCTACTGATAAAGCGGATTTGCGCTTAATCTATTTGGCCT
TAGCGCATATGATTAAGTTTCGTGGTCATTTTTTGATTGAGGGAGATTTAAATCCTGATAATAGTGATGT
GGACAAACTATTTATCCAGTTGGTACAAACCTACAATCAATTATTTGAAGAAAACCCTATTAACGCAAGT
GGAGTAGATGCTAAAGCGATTCTTTCTGCACGATTGAGTAAATCAAGACGATTAGAAAATCTCATTGCTC
AGCTCCCCGGTGAGAAGAAAAATGGCTTATTTGGGAATCTCATTGCTTTGTCATTGGGTTTGACCCCTAA
TTTTAAATCAAATTTTGATTTGGCAGAAGATGCTAAATTACAGCTTTCAAAAGATACTTACGATGATGAT
TTAGATAATTTATTGGCGCAAATTGGAGATCAATATGCTGATTTGTTTTTGGCAGCTAAGAATTTATCAG
ATGCTATTTTACTTTCAGATATCCTAAGAGTAAATACTGAAATAACTAAGGCTCCCCTATCAGCTTCAAT
GATTAAACGCTACGATGAACATCATCAAGACTTGACTCTTTTAAAAGCTTTAGTTCGACAACAACTTCCA
GAAAAGTATAAAGAAATCTTTTTTGATCAATCAAAAAACGGATATGCAGGTTATATTGATGGGGGAGCTA
GCCAAGAAGAATTTTATAAATTTATCAAACCAATTTTAGAAAAAATGGATGGTACTGAGGAATTATTGGT
GAAACTAAATCGTGAAGATTTGCTGCGCAAGCAACGGACCTTTGACAACGGCTCTATTCCCCATCAAATT
CACTTGGGTGAGCTGCATGCTATTTTGAGAAGACAAGAAGACTTTTATCCATTTTTAAAAGACAATCGTG
AGAAGATTGAAAAAATCTTGACTTTTCGAATTCCTTATTATGTTGGTCCATTGGCGCGTGGCAATAGTCG
TTTTGCATGGATGACTCGGAAGTCTGAAGAAACAATTACCCCATGGAATTTTGAAGAAGTTGTCGATAAA
GGTGCTTCAGCTCAATCATTTATTGAACGCATGACAAACTTTGATAAAAATCTTCCAAATGAAAAAGTAC
TACCAAAACATAGTTTGCTTTATGAGTATTTTACGGTTTATAACGAATTGACAAAGGTCAAATATGTTAC
TGAAGGAATGCGAAAACCAGCATTTCTTTCAGGTGAACAGAAGAAAGCCATTGTTGATTTACTCTTCAAA
ACAAATCGAAAAGTAACCGTTAAGCAATTAAAAGAAGATTATTTCAAAAAAATAGAATGTTTTGATAGTG
TTGAAATTTCAGGAGTTGAAGATAGATTTAATGCTTCATTAGGTACCTACCATGATTTGCTAAAAATTAT
TAAAGATAAAGATTTTTTGGATAATGAAGAAAATGAAGATATCTTAGAGGATATTGTTTTAACATTGACC
TTATTTGAAGATAGGGAGATGATTGAGGAAAGACTTAAAACATATGCTCACCTCTTTGATGATAAGGTGA
TGAAACAGCTTAAACGTCGCCGTTATACTGGTTGGGGACGTTTGTCTCGAAAATTGATTAATGGTATTAG
GGATAAGCAATCTGGCAAAACAATATTAGATTTTTTGAAATCAGATGGTTTTGCCAATCGCAATTTTATG
CAGCTGATCCATGATGATAGTTTGACATTTAAAGAAGACATTCAAAAAGCACAAGTGTCTGGACAAGGCG
ATAGTTTACATGAACATATTGCAAATTTAGCTGGTAGCCCTGCTATTAAAAAAGGTATTTTACAGACTGT
AAAAGTTGTTGATGAATTGGTCAAAGTAATGGGGCGGCATAAGCCAGAAAATATCGTTATTGAAATGGCA
CGTGAAAATCAGACAACTCAAAAGGGCCAGAAAAATTCGCGAGAGCGTATGAAACGAATCGAAGAAGGTA
TCAAAGAATTAGGAAGTCAGATTCTTAAAGAGCATCCTGTTGAAAATACTCAATTGCAAAATGAAAAGCT
CTATCTCTATTATCTCCAAAATGGAAGAGACATGTATGTGGACCAAGAATTAGATATTAATCGTTTAAGT
GATTATGATGTCGATGCCATTGTTCCACAAAGTTTCCTTAAAGACGATTCAATAGACAATAAGGTCTTAA
CGCGTTCTGATAAAAATCGTGGTAAATCGGATAACGTTCCAAGTGAAGAAGTAGTCAAAAAGATGAAAAA
CTATTGGAGACAACTTCTAAACGCCAAGTTAATCACTCAACGTAAGTTTGATAATTTAACGAAAGCTGAA
CGTGGAGGTTTGAGTGAACTTGATAAAGCTGGTTTTATCAAACGCCAATTGGTTGAAACTCGCCAAATCA
CTAAGCATGTGGCACAAATTTTGGATAGTCGCATGAATACTAAATACGATGAAAATGATAAACTTATTCG
AGAGGTTAAAGTGATTACCTTAAAATCTAAATTAGTTTCTGACTTCCGAAAAGATTTCCAATTCTATAAA
GTACGTGAGATTAACAATTACCATCATGCCCATGATGCGTATCTAAATGCCGTCGTTGGAACTGCTTTGA
TTAAGAAATATCCAAAACTTGAATCGGAGTTTGTCTATGGTGATTATAAAGTTTATGATGTTCGTAAAAT
GATTGCTAAGTCTGAGCAAGAAATAGGCAAAGCAACCGCAAAATATTTCTTTTACTCTAATATCATGAAC
TTCTTCAAAACAGAAATTACACTTGCAAATGGAGAGATTCGCAAACGCCCTCTAATCGAAACTAATGGGG
AAACTGGAGAAATTGTCTGGGATAAAGGGCGAGATTTTGCCACAGTGCGCAAAGTATTGTCCATGCCCCA
AGTCAATATTGTCAAGAAAACAGAAGTACAGACAGGCGGATTCTCCAAGGAGTCAATTTTACCAAAAAGA
AATTCGGACAAGCTTATTGCTCGTAAAAAAGACTGGGATCCAAAAAAATATGGTGGTTTTGATAGTCCAA
CGGTAGCTTATTCAGTCCTAGTGGTTGCTAAGGTGGAAAAAGGGAAATCGAAGAAGTTAAAATCCGTTAA
AGAGTTACTAGGGATCACAATTATGGAAAGAAGTTCCTTTGAAAAAAATCCGATTGACTTTTTAGAAGCT
AAAGGATATAAGGAAGTTAAAAAAGACTTAATCATTAAACTACCTAAATATAGTCTTTTTGAGTTAGAAA
ACGGTCGTAAACGGATGCTGGCTAGTGCCGGAGAATTACAAAAAGGAAATGAGCTGGCTCTGCCAAGCAA
ATATGTGAATTTTTTATATTTAGCTAGTCATTATGAAAAGTTGAAGGGTAGTCCAGAAGATAACGAACAA
AAACAATTGTTTGTGGAGCAGCATAAGCATTATTTAGATGAGATTATTGAGCAAATCAGTGAATTTTCTA
AGCGTGTTATTTTAGCAGATGCCAATTTAGATAAAGTTCTTAGTGCATATAACAAACATAGAGACAAACC
AATACGTGAACAAGCAGAAAATATTATTCATTTATTTACGTTGACGAATCTTGGAGCTCCCGCTGCTTTT
AAATATTTTGATACAACAATTGATCGTAAACGATATACGTCTACAAAAGAAGTTTTAGATGCCACTCTTA
TCCATCAATCCATCACTGGTCTTTATGAAACACGCATTGATTTGAGTCAGCTAGGAGGTGACTAACTCGA
GTAAGGATCTCCAGGCATCAAATAAAACGAAAGGCTCAGTCGAAAGACTGGGCCTTTCGTTTTATCTGTT
GTTTGTCGGTGAACGCTCTCTACTAGAGTCACACTGGCTCACCTTCGGGTGGGCCTTTCTGCGTTTATAC
CTAGGGATATATTCCGCTTCCTCGCTCACTGACTCGCTACGCTCGGTCGTTCGACTGCGGCGAGCGGAAA
TGGCTTACGAACGGGGCGGAGATTTCCTGGAAGATGCCAGGAAGATACTTAACAGGGAAGTGAGAGGGCC
GCGGCAAAGCCGTTTTCCATAGGCTCCGCCCCCCTGACAAGCATCACGAAATCTGACGCTCAAATCAGTG
GTGGCGAAACCCGACAGGACTATAAAGATACCAGGCGTTTCCCCCTGGCGGCTCCCTCGTGCGCTCTCCT
GTTCCTGCCTTTCGGTTTACCGGTGTCATTCCGCTGTTATGGCCGCGTTTGTCTCATTCCACGCCTGACA
CTCAGTTCCGGGTAGGCAGTTCGCTCCAAGCTGGACTGTATGCACGAACCCCCCGTTCAGTCCGACCGCT
GCGCCTTATCCGGTAACTATCGTCTTGAGTCCAA
Features (pLannotate 1.2.2; 16 found; start..end, strand, type, name):
    294..313     +  promoter       J23119(SpeI) promoter (fragment): bacterial promoter (Registry of Standard Biological Parts BBa J23119) modified to end with an SpeI site
    314..382     -  CDS            yghO (fragment) (sequence partly withheld): YGHO_ECOLI - Experimental evidence at transcript level: Swiss-Prot protein existence level 2. From Escherichia coli (strain K12).
    381..1358    +  CDS            insH10 (sequence withheld): INH10_ECOLI - Protein inferred from homology: Swiss-Prot protein existence level 3. Involved in the transposition of the insertion sequence IS5. From Escherichia coli (strain K12).
   1552..2265    +  CDS            hfriFP: hfriFP is a fluorescent protein published in 2013, derived from Herbaspirillum frisingense.
   2305..2376    +  terminator     rrnB T1 terminator: transcription terminator T1 from the E. coli rrnB gene
   2392..2419    +  terminator     T7Te terminator: phage T7 early transcription terminator
   2512..2606    -  terminator     lambda t0 terminator: transcription terminator from phage lambda
   2630..3286    -  CDS            cat: CAT_ECOLX - Experimental evidence at protein level: Swiss-Prot protein existence level 1. This enzyme is an effector of chloramphenicol resistance in bacteria. From Escherichia coli. This protein is used as a marker in many commonly used cloning vectors, such as pACYC184.
   3287..3389    -  promoter       cat promoter: promoter of the E. coli cat gene encoding chloramphenicol acetyltransferase
   3419..3643    -  CDS            TetR (fragment): tetracycline repressor TetR; tetR from transposon Tn10; TetR binds to the tetracycline operator tetO to inhibit transcription. This inhibition can be relieved by adding tetracycline or doxycycline.
   3641..3742    +  CDS            lhgD (fragment): LHGD_ECOLI - Also known as lhgO From Escherichia coli (strain K12).
   3757..7861    +  CDS            dCas9 (fragment): catalytically dead mutant of the Cas9 endonuclease from the Streptococcus pyogenes Type II CRISPR/Cas system RNA-guided DNA-binding protein that lacks endonuclease activity due to the D10A mutation in the RuvC catalytic domain and the H840A mutation in the HNH catalytic domain
   7887..7958    +  terminator     rrnB T1 terminator: transcription terminator T1 from the E. coli rrnB gene
   7974..8001    +  terminator     T7Te terminator: phage T7 early transcription terminator
   8020..8075    -  rep_origin     RSF ori (fragment): Plasmids containing the RSF 1030 origin of replication can be propagated in E. coli cells that contain additional plasmids with compatible origins.
   8162..245     -  rep_origin     p15A ori (across the origin): Plasmids containing the medium-copy-number p15A origin of replication can be propagated in E. coli cells that contain a second plasmid with the ColE1 origin.
