[The description below was written by a language model from this plasmid's Addgene catalogue record and pLannotate feature annotations shown in this document.]
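Description:
pD2-dcas9-J23101-GFP is a bacterial synthetic-biology plasmid built on the pBbA2c backbone for constitutive co-expression of dCas9 and GFP in Escherichia coli. It replicates from a p15A origin, which is compatible with ColE1-type plasmids and so allows a second plasmid to be carried alongside it. The record lists it as low copy. Selection is by chloramphenicol, through a cat gene with its own promoter followed by the lambda t0 terminator. A short annotated RSF ori fragment next to p15A is probably only a homology match rather than a second functional origin.

The main insert is a synthetic dCas9, the catalytically dead Streptococcus pyogenes Cas9 (D10A, H840A) that binds DNA under guide RNA direction without cutting it, as used for CRISPR interference. Its reading frame is followed by the rrnB T1 and T7Te terminators. Only a fragment of TetR remains upstream, which fits the stated constitutive rather than tetracycline-inducible expression, but the feature table does not identify the promoter driving dCas9. No guide RNA cassette is annotated, so the guide would presumably come from a separate construct.

The second cassette is the reporter, a fluorescent protein reading frame that the automated annotation labels hfriFP but which corresponds to the GFP in the catalogue entry. It has its own rrnB T1 and T7Te terminators. The intended J23101 promoter is disrupted. The sequenced plasmid has only a short Anderson-family promoter fragment, followed by an IS5 element with its insH transposase gene lying between that fragment and GFP. The depositor states that GFP expression should still be constitutive. The associated work concerns regulating the exopolysaccharide gene wcaF to control E. coli biofilm formation.
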