Addgene plasmid #122260: pD2-dcas9-J23101-GFP
Purpose: Constitutive dCas9 and GFP expression plasmid
Depositing lab: Chueh Loo Poh. Depositing organization: National University of Singapore. Publication: Regulating exopolysaccharide gene wcaF allows control of Escherichia coli biofilm formation. Zhang J, Poh CL. Sci Rep. 2018 Sep 3;8(1):13127. doi: 10.1038/s41598-018-31161-7. PubMed 30177768.
Backbone
  Vector backbone: pBbA2c
  Vector type: Synthetic Biology
Growth in bacteria
  Bacterial resistance: Chloramphenicol, 25 μg/mL
  Growth temperature: 37°C
  Growth strain: DH5alpha
  Copy number: Low Copy
Gene/Insert
  Gene/Insert name: dCas9
  Species: Synthetic
  Cloning method: Gibson Cloning
  Sequencing primers: 5′ Unknown
Terms and licenses: Academic/Nonprofit Terms; Industry Terms: Not Available to Industry
Depositor comments: Addgene NGS results identified an insertion sequence in the J23101 promoter driving GFP expression. The depositing lab states that GFP expression should still be constitutive.
How to cite: pD2-dcas9-J23101-GFP was a gift from Chueh Loo Poh (Addgene plasmid # 122260 ; http://n2t.net/addgene:122260 ; RRID:Addgene_122260)
